Addgene plasmid #156666: pD649-HAsp-NRG1-Fc(DAPA)-AviTag-6xHis
Purpose: Mammalian expression of cell-surface protein extracellular domain fused to Fc(DAPA)-Avi-6xHis. Protein is secreted from cells.
Depositing lab: Chris Garcia. Depositing organization: Stanford University. Publication: A Human IgSF Cell-Surface Interactome Reveals a Complex Network of Protein-Protein Interactions. Wojtowicz WM, Vielmetter J, Fernandes RA, Siepe DH, Eastman CL, Chisholm GB, Cox S, Klock H, Anderson PW, Rue SM, Miller JJ, Glaser SM, Bragstad ML, Vance J, Lam AW, Lesley SA, Zinn K, Garcia KC. Cell. 2020 Aug 20;182(4):1027-1043.e17. doi: 10.1016/j.cell.2020.07.025. PubMed 32822567.
Backbone
  Vector backbone: pD649
  Backbone size w/o insert (bp): 6106
  Vector type: Mammalian Expression
Growth in bacteria
  Bacterial resistance: Ampicillin, 100 μg/mL
  Growth temperature: 37°C
  Growth strain: DH5alpha
  Copy number: High Copy
Gene/Insert
  Gene/Insert name: NRG1
  Species: H. sapiens (human)
  Insert size (bp): 669
  Mutation: Fc region of human IgG contains D265A and P329A mutations (DAPA)
  Entrez Gene: NRG1 (a.k.a. ARIA, GGF, GGF2, HGL, HRG, HRG1, HRGA, MST131, MSTP131, NDF, NRG1-IT2, SMDF)
  Promoter: CMV/SP6
  Tag / fusion protein: Fc(DAPA)-AviTag-6xHis (C terminal on backbone)
  Cloning method: Restriction Enzyme; 5′ cloning site GCGGCCGC (not destroyed); 3′ cloning site GGCGCGCC (not destroyed)
  Sequencing primers: 5′ ATTTAGGTGACACTATAG; 3′ CACGTACCAGTTGAACTTCACC
Resource information
  A portion of this plasmid was derived from a plasmid made by: synthesis by ThermoFisher
Terms and licenses: Academic/Nonprofit Terms; Industry Terms: Not Available to Industry
Depositor comments: Some plasmids in this collection may have an IS4-like element ISVsa5 family transposase upstream of the CMV promoter.
How to cite: pD649-HAsp-NRG1-Fc(DAPA)-AviTag-6xHis was a gift from Chris Garcia (Addgene plasmid # 156666 ; http://n2t.net/addgene:156666 ; RRID:Addgene_156666)
