[The description below was written by a language model from this plasmid's Addgene catalogue record and pLannotate feature annotations shown in this document.]
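Description:
pD649-HAsp-NRG1-Fc(DAPA)-AviTag-6xHis is a mammalian expression plasmid built on the pD649 backbone for producing a secreted, Fc-fused form of the extracellular region of human neuregulin-1 (NRG1), a ligand of the ERBB3 and ERBB4 receptor tyrosine kinases. In bacteria it is maintained as a high-copy plasmid through a ColE1/pUC-type origin and selected with ampicillin via the bla gene. The full sequence is 6,775 nt. Short annotated fragments of KanR, lacZα, f1 ori and an rrnB terminator appear to be backbone remnants rather than functional parts.

Expression is driven by the CMV immediate-early enhancer and promoter, followed by a fragment of CMV intron A and an SP6 promoter, which could support in vitro transcription and is the 5′ sequencing primer site. The open reading frame starts with a secretion signal, named HAsp in the construct but matched by the annotation software to a fragment of an immunoglobulin heavy-chain signal sequence. The 669 bp NRG1 insert sits between retained NotI and AscI sites. It is fused at its C terminus to a human IgG Fc (the annotation matches it to IGHG4) carrying the D265A and P329A (DAPA) substitutions, which are generally used to reduce Fc effector binding. An AviTag for site-specific biotinylation and a 6xHis tag for metal-affinity purification follow, although neither is called in the feature table, and a bGH polyadenylation signal ends the transcript. A separate SV40/EM7-driven cassette encodes puromycin N-acetyltransferase, joined to a ble fragment and an SV40 poly(A) signal, and may allow selection of transfected cells.

The plasmid belongs to a collection made to map interactions among human cell-surface proteins. The depositor notes that some members may carry an IS4-like transposase insertion upstream of the CMV promoter; none is annotated here.
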