Features (pLannotate 1.2.2; 21 found; start..end, strand, type, name):
    119..143     -  CDS            KanR (fragment): aminoglycoside phosphotransferase; aph(3')-Ia; confers resistance to kanamycin
    254..842     +  rep_origin     ori: high-copy-number ColE1/pMB1/pBR322/pUC origin of replication
   1067..1084    +  terminator     rrnB T2 terminator (fragment): transcription terminator T2 from the E. coli rrnB gene
   1109..1128    -  CDS            lacZα (fragment): LacZα fragment of β-galactosidase; lacZ fragment
   1584..1600    +  protein_bind   lac operator: The lac repressor binds to the lac operator to inhibit transcription in E. coli. This inhibition can be relieved by adding lactose or isopropyl-β-D-thiogalactopyranoside (IPTG). lac repressor encoded by lacI
   1843..2146    +  enhancer       CMV enhancer: human cytomegalovirus immediate early enhancer
   2147..2350    +  promoter       CMV promoter: human cytomegalovirus (CMV) immediate early promoter
   2486..2529    +  intron         CMV intron (fragment): modified intron A from human cytomegalovirus
   2581..2599    +  promoter       SP6 promoter: promoter for bacteriophage SP6 RNA polymerase
   2603..2640    +  CDS            IgH signal sequence (fragment): signal sequence from the mouse immunoglobulin heavy chain variable region
   2749..3417    +  CDS            NRG1 (fragment): NRG1_HUMAN - Also known as GGF, HGL, HRGA, NDF, SMDF. Experimental evidence at protein level: Swiss-Prot protein existence level 1. Direct ligand for ERBB3 and ERBB4 tyrosine kinase receptors. Concomitantly recruits ERBB1 and ERBB2 coreceptors, resulting in ligand-stimulated tyrosine phosphorylation and activation of the ERBB receptors. The multiple isoforms perform diverse functions such as inducing growth and differentiation of epithelial, glial, neuronal, and skeletal muscle cells; inducing expression of acetylcholine receptor in synaptic vesicles during the formation of the neuromuscular j
   3361..4110    +  CDS            IGHG4 (fragment): IGHG4_HUMAN - Experimental evidence at protein level: Swiss-Prot protein existence level 1. Constant region of immunoglobulin heavy chains. Immunoglobulins, also known as antibodies, are membrane-bound or secreted glycoproteins produced by B lymphocytes. In the recognition phase of humoral immunity, the membrane-bound immunoglobulins serve as receptors which, upon binding of a specific antigen, trigger the clonal expansion and differentiation of B lymphocytes into immunoglobulins- secreting plasma cells. Secreted immunoglobulins mediate the effector phase of humoral immunity, which results in
   4325..4436    +  polyA_signal   bGH poly(A) signal: bovine growth hormone polyadenylation signal
   4437..4545    +  rep_origin     f1 ori (fragment): f1 bacteriophage origin of replication; arrow indicates direction of (+) strand synthesis
   4559..4888    +  promoter       SV40 promoter: SV40 enhancer and early promoter
   4936..4983    +  promoter       EM7 promoter: synthetic bacterial promoter&nbsp
   5002..5601    +  CDS            PuroR (fragment): puromycin N-acetyltransferase; pac from Streptomyces; confers resistance to puromycin
   5611..5736    +  CDS            ble (fragment): BLE_KLEPN - Experimental evidence at protein level: Swiss-Prot protein existence level 1. Binding protein with a strong affinity to the bleomycin family of antibiotics. Binds to CL990; an antimitotic-antibiotic compound. From Klebsiella pneumoniae.
   5731..5852    +  polyA_signal   SV40 poly(A) signal: SV40 polyadenylation signal
   5905..6765    -  CDS            AmpR: β-lactamase; bla; confers resistance to ampicillin, carbenicillin, and related antibiotics
   6768..89      -  promoter       AmpR promoter (fragment) (across the origin): bla
>Addgene plasmid #156666 | pD649-HAsp-NRG1-Fc(DAPA)-AviTag-6xHis | depositor full sequence | sequence record 302441 | Full Sequence
TTTCAATATTATTGAAGCATTTATCAGGGTTATTGTCTCATGAGCGGATACATATTTGAATGTATTTAGA
AAAATAAACAAATAGGGGTCAGTGTTACAACCAATTAACCAATTCTGAACATTATCGCGAGCCCATTTAT
ACCTGAATATGGCTCATAACACCCCTTGCTCATGACCAAAATCCCTTAACGTGAGTTACGCGCGCGTCGT
TCCACTGAGCGTCAGACCCCGTAGAAAAGATCAAAGGATCTTCTTGAGATCCTTTTTTTCTGCGCGTAAT
CTGCTGCTTGCAAACAAAAAAACCACCGCTACCAGCGGTGGTTTGTTTGCCGGATCAAGAGCTACCAACT
CTTTTTCCGAAGGTAACTGGCTTCAGCAGAGCGCAGATACCAAATACTGTTCTTCTAGTGTAGCCGTAGT
TAGCCCACCACTTCAAGAACTCTGTAGCACCGCCTACATACCTCGCTCTGCTAATCCTGTTACCAGTGGC
TGCTGCCAGTGGCGATAAGTCGTGTCTTACCGGGTTGGACTCAAGACGATAGTTACCGGATAAGGCGCAG
CGGTCGGGCTGAACGGGGGGTTCGTGCACACAGCCCAGCTTGGAGCGAACGACCTACACCGAACTGAGAT
ACCTACAGCGTGAGCTATGAGAAAGCGCCACGCTTCCCGAAGGGAGAAAGGCGGACAGGTATCCGGTAAG
CGGCAGGGTCGGAACAGGAGAGCGCACGAGGGAGCTTCCAGGGGGAAACGCCTGGTATCTTTATAGTCCT
GTCGGGTTTCGCCACCTCTGACTTGAGCGTCGATTTTTGTGATGCTCGTCAGGGGGGCGGAGCCTATGGA
AAAACGCCAGCAACGCGGCCTTTTTACGGTTCCTGGCCTTTTGCTGGCCTTTTGCTCACATGTTCTTTCC
TGCGTTATCCCCTGATTCTGTGGATAACCGTATTACCGCCTTTGAGTGAGCTGATACCGCTCGCCGCAGC
CGAACGACCGAGCGCAGCGAGTCAGTGAGCGAGGAAGCGGAAGGCGAGAGTAGGGAACTGCCAGGCATCA
AACTAAGCAGAAGGCCCCTGACGGATGGCCTTTTTGCGTTTCTACAAACTCTTTCTGTGTTGTAAAACGA
CGGCCAGTCTTAAGCTCGGGCCCCCTGGGCGGTTCTGATAACGAGTAATCGTTAATCCGCAAATAACGTA
AAAACCCGCTTCGGCGGGTTTTTTTATGGGGGGAGTTTAGGGAAAGAGCATTTGTCAGAATATTTAAGGG
CGCCTGTCACTTTGCTTGATATATGAGAATTATTTAACCTTATAAATGAGAAAAAAGCAACGCACTTTAA
ATAAGATACGTTGCTTTTTCGATTGATGAACACCTATAATTAAACTATTCATCTATTATTTATGATTTTT
TGTATATACAATATTTCTAGTTTGTTAAAGAGAATTAAGAAAATAAATCTCGAAAATAATAAAGGGAAAA
TCAGTTTTTGATATCAAAATTATACATGTCAACGATAATACAAAATATAATACAAACTATAAGATGTTAT
CAGTATTTATTATCATTTAGAATAAATTTTGTGTCGCCCTTAATTGTGAGCGGATAACAATTACGAGCTT
CATGCACAGTGGCGTTGACTCAATATTGGCCATTAGCCATATTATTCATTGGTTATATAGCATAAATCAA
TATTGGCTATTGGCCATTGCATACGTTGTATCTATATCATAATATGTACATTTATATTGGCTCATGTCCA
ATATGACCGCCATGTTGGCATTGATTATTGACTAGTTATTAATAGTAATCAATTACGGGGTCATTAGTTC
ATAGCCCATATATGGAGTTCCGCGTTACATAACTTACGGTAAATGGCCCGCCTGGCTGACCGCCCAACGA
CCCCCGCCCATTGACGTCAATAATGACGTATGTTCCCATAGTAACGCCAATAGGGACTTTCCATTGACGT
CAATGGGTGGAGTATTTACGGTAAACTGCCCACTTGGCAGTACATCAAGTGTATCATATGCCAAGTACGC
CCCCTATTGACGTCAATGACGGTAAATGGCCCGCCTGGCATTATGCCCAGTACATGACCTTATGGGACTT
TCCTACTTGGCAGTACATCTACGTATTAGTCATCGCTATTACCATGGTGATGCGGTTTTGGCAGTACATC
AATGGGCGTGGATAGCGGTTTGACTCACGGGGATTTCCAAGTCTCCACCCCATTGACGTCAATGGGAGTT
TGTTTTGGCACCAAAATCAACGGGACTTTCCAAAATGTCGTAACAACTCCGCCCCATTGACGCAAATGGG
CGGTAGGCGTGTACGGTGGGAGGTCTATATAAGCAGAGCTCGTTTAGTGAACCGTCAGATCGCCTGGAGA
CGCCATCCACGCTGTTTTGACCTCCATAGAAGACACCGGGACCGATCCAGCCTCCGCGGCCGGGAACGGT
GCATTGGAACGCGGATTCCCCGTGCCAAGAGTGACGTAAGTACCGCCTATAGAGTCTATAGGCCCACCCC
CTTGGCTTCGTTAGAACGCGGCTACAATTAATACATAACCTTATGTATCATACACATACGATTTAGGTGA
CACTATAGAATAACATCCACTTTGCCTTTCTCTCCACAGGTGTCCACTCCCAGGTCCAACTGCACCTCGG
TTCTATCGAAAACGCGCCTGCTAGCGCCACCATGAAGACCATCATTGCCCTGAGCTACATCTTCTGCCTG
GTGTTCGCTGCGGCCGCCTCTGGAAAGAAACCTGAATCTGCCGCCGGATCTCAGAGCCCTGCACTGCCTC
CTAGACTGAAAGAGATGAAGTCCCAAGAGAGCGCCGCTGGCTCTAAGCTGGTGCTGAGATGTGAAACCAG
CAGCGAGTACAGCAGCCTGCGGTTCAAGTGGTTCAAGAACGGCAACGAGCTGAACCGGAAGAACAAGCCC
CAGAACATCAAGATCCAGAAGAAGCCCGGCAAGAGCGAGCTGAGAATCAACAAGGCCTCTCTGGCCGACT
CCGGCGAGTACATGTGCAAAGTGATCAGCAAGCTGGGCAACGACAGCGCCAGCGCCAATATCACCATCGT
GGAAAGCAACGAGATCATCACCGGCATGCCTGCCTCTACAGAGGGCGCCTATGTGTCTAGCGAGAGCCCC
ATCAGAATCAGCGTGTCCACAGAAGGCGCCAACACCAGCAGCAGCACAAGCACCTCTACAACAGGCACCA
GCCACCTGGTCAAGTGCGCCGAGAAAGAAAAGACCTTCTGCGTGAACGGCGGCGAGTGCTTCATGGTCAA
GGACCTGAGCAACCCCAGCAGATACCTGTGCAAGTGCCAGCCTGGCTTTACCGGCGCCAGATGTACCGAG
AATGTGCCCATGAAGGTGCAGAATCAAGAGAAGGCCGAGGAACTGTACCAGAAACGAGGCGCGCCGGGCG
GCGACAAGACCCACACCTGCCCCCCCTGCCCAGCTCCAGAACTGCTGGGAGGGCCTTCCGTGTTCCTGTT
CCCCCCCAAGCCCAAGGACACCCTGATGATCAGCAGGACCCCCGAGGTGACCTGCGTGGTGGTGGCCGTG
TCCCACGAGGACCCAGAGGTGAAGTTCAACTGGTACGTGGACGGCGTGGAGGTGCACAACGCCAAGACCA
AGCCCAGAGAGGAGCAGTACAACAGCACCTACAGGGTGGTGTCCGTGCTGACCGTGCTGCACCAGGACTG
GCTGAACGGCAAAGAATACAAGTGCAAAGTCTCCAACAAGGCCCTGGCTGCCCCAATCGAAAAGACAATC
AGCAAGGCCAAGGGCCAGCCACGGGAGCCCCAGGTGTACACCCTGCCCCCCAGCCGGGAGGAGATGACCA
AGAACCAGGTGTCCCTGACCTGTCTGGTGAAGGGCTTCTACCCCAGCGATATCGCCGTGGAGTGGGAGAG
CAACGGCCAGCCCGAGAACAACTACAAGACCACCCCCCCAGTGCTGGACAGCGACGGCAGCTTCTTCCTG
TACAGCAAGCTGACCGTGGACAAGTCCAGGTGGCAGCAGGGCAACGTGTTCAGCTGCAGCGTGATGCACG
AGGCCCTGCACAACCACTACACCCAGAAGTCCCTGAGCCTGAGCCCCGGCGGCAGCGGTCTTAATGATAT
TTTCGAGGCTCAGAAGATTGAGTGGCATGAACACCACCACCATCACCACTAAGGCCGGCCTGTAGTCACT
GGCACAACGCGTTACCCGGTAAGCCAATCGGGTATACACGGTCGTCATACTGCAGACAGGGTTCTTCTAC
TTTGCAAGATAGTCTTGAGTAGTAAAATAAATAGATAGAGAAAATCAGCCTCGACTGTGCCTTCTAGTTG
CCAGCCATCTGTTGTTTGCCCCTCCCCCGTGCCTTCCTTGACCCTGGAAGGTGCCACTCCCACTGTCCTT
TCCTAATAAAATGAGGAAATTGCATCACAACACTCAACCCTATCTCGGTCTATTCTTTTGATTTATAAGG
GATTTTGCCGATTTCGGCCTATTGGTTAAAAAATGAGCTGATTTAACAAAAATTTAACGCGAATTAATTC
TGTGGAATGTGTGTCAGTTAGGGTGTGGAAAGTCCCCAGGCTCCCCAGCAGGCAGAAGTATGCAAAGCAT
GCATCTCAATTAGTCAGCAACCAGGTGTGGAAAGTCCCCAGGCTCCCCAGCAGGCAGAAGTATGCAAAGC
ATGCATCTCAATTAGTCAGCAACCATAGTCCCGCCCCTAACTCCGCCCATCCCGCCCCTAACTCCGCCCA
GTTCCGCCCATTCTCCGCCCCATGGCTGACTAATTTTTTTTATTTATGCAGAGGCCGAGGCCGCCTCTGC
CTCTGAGCTATTCCAGAAGTAGTGAGGAGGCTTTTTTGGAGGCCTAGGCTTTTGCAAAAAGCTCCCGGGA
GCTTGTATATCCATTTTCGGATCTGATCAGCACGTGTTGACAATTAATCATCGGCATAGTATATCGGCAT
AGTATAATACGACAAGGTGAGGAACTAAACCATGACCGAGTACAAGCCCACGGTGCGCCTCGCCACCCGC
GACGACGTCCCCAGGGCCGTACGCACCCTCGCCGCCGCGTTCGCCGACTACCCCGCCACGCGCCACACCG
TCGATCCGGACCGCCACATCGAGCGGGTCACCGAGCTGCAAGAACTCTTCCTCACGCGCGTCGGGCTCGA
CATCGGCAAGGTGTGGGTCGCGGACGACGGCGCCGCGGTGGCGGTCTGGACCACGCCGGAGAGCGTCGAA
GCGGGGGCGGTGTTCGCCGAGATCGGCCCGCGCATGGCCGAGTTGAGCGGTTCCCGGCTGGCCGCGCAGC
AACAGATGGAAGGCCTCCTGGCGCCGCACCGGCCCAAGGAGCCCGCGTGGTTCCTGGCCACCGTCGGCGT
CTCGCCCGACCACCAGGGCAAGGGTCTGGGCAGCGCCGTCGTGCTCCCCGGAGTGGAGGCGGCCGAGCGC
GCCGGGGTGCCCGCCTTCCTGGAGACATCCGCGCCCCGCAACCTCCCCTTCTACGAGCGGCTCGGCTTCA
CCGTCACCGCCGACGTCGAGGTGCCCGAAGGACCGCGCACCTGGTGCATGACCCGCAAGCCCGGTGCCTG
ACACGTGCTACGAGATTTCGATTCCACCGCCGCCTTCTATGAAAGGTTGGGCTTCGGAATCGTTTTCCGG
GACGCCGGCTGGATGATCCTCCAGCGCGGGGATCTCATGCTGGAGTTCTTCGCCCACCCCAACTTGTTTA
TTGCAGCTTATAATGGTTACAAATAAAGCAATAGCATCACAAATTTCACAAATAAAGCATTTTTTTCACT
GCATTCTAGTTGTGGTTTGTCCAAACTCATCAATGTATCTTATCATGTCTGTATACCGTCGACCTCTAGC
TAGAGCTTGGCGTAATCATGGTCATTACCAATGCTTAATCAGTGAGGCACCTATCTCAGCGATCTGTCTA
TTTCGTTCATCCATAGTTGCCTGACTCCCCGTCGTGTAGATAACTACGATACGGGAGGGCTTACCATCTG
GCCCCAGCGCTGCGATGATACCGCGAGAACCACGCTCACCGGCTCCGGATTTATCAGCAATAAACCAGCC
AGCCGGAAGGGCCGAGCGCAGAAGTGGTCCTGCAACTTTATCCGCCTCCATCCAGTCTATTAATTGTTGC
CGGGAAGCTAGAGTAAGTAGTTCGCCAGTTAATAGTTTGCGCAACGTTGTTGCCATCGCTACAGGCATCG
TGGTGTCACGCTCGTCGTTTGGTATGGCTTCATTCAGCTCCGGTTCCCAACGATCAAGGCGAGTTACATG
ATCCCCCATGTTGTGCAAAAAAGCGGTTAGCTCCTTCGGTCCTCCGATCGTTGTCAGAAGTAAGTTGGCC
GCAGTGTTATCACTCATGGTTATGGCAGCACTGCATAATTCTCTTACTGTCATGCCATCCGTAAGATGCT
TTTCTGTGACTGGTGAGTACTCAACCAAGTCATTCTGAGAATAGTGTATGCGGCGACCGAGTTGCTCTTG
CCCGGCGTCAATACGGGATAATACCGCGCCACATAGCAGAACTTTAAAAGTGCTCATCATTGGAAAACGT
TCTTCGGGGCGAAAACTCTCAAGGATCTTACCGCTGTTGAGATCCAGTTCGATGTAACCCACTCGTGCAC
CCAACTGATCTTCAGCATCTTTTACTTTCACCAGCGTTTCTGGGTGAGCAAAAACAGGAAGGCAAAATGC
CGCAAAAAAGGGAATAAGGGCGACACGGAAATGTTGAATACTCATATTCTTCCTT
