>Addgene plasmid #156666 | pD649-HAsp-NRG1-Fc(DAPA)-AviTag-6xHis | depositor partial sequence | sequence record 302442 | insert (extracellular domain)
TCTGGAAAGAAACCTGAATCTGCCGCCGGATCTCAGAGCCCTGCACTGCCTCCTAGACTGAAAGAGATGA
AGTCCCAAGAGAGCGCCGCTGGCTCTAAGCTGGTGCTGAGATGTGAAACCAGCAGCGAGTACAGCAGCCT
GCGGTTCAAGTGGTTCAAGAACGGCAACGAGCTGAACCGGAAGAACAAGCCCCAGAACATCAAGATCCAG
AAGAAGCCCGGCAAGAGCGAGCTGAGAATCAACAAGGCCTCTCTGGCCGACTCCGGCGAGTACATGTGCA
AAGTGATCAGCAAGCTGGGCAACGACAGCGCCAGCGCCAATATCACCATCGTGGAAAGCAACGAGATCAT
CACCGGCATGCCTGCCTCTACAGAGGGCGCCTATGTGTCTAGCGAGAGCCCCATCAGAATCAGCGTGTCC
ACAGAAGGCGCCAACACCAGCAGCAGCACAAGCACCTCTACAACAGGCACCAGCCACCTGGTCAAGTGCG
CCGAGAAAGAAAAGACCTTCTGCGTGAACGGCGGCGAGTGCTTCATGGTCAAGGACCTGAGCAACCCCAG
CAGATACCTGTGCAAGTGCCAGCCTGGCTTTACCGGCGCCAGATGTACCGAGAATGTGCCCATGAAGGTG
CAGAATCAAGAGAAGGCCGAGGAACTGTACCAGAAACGA
